>Addgene plasmid #156383 | pNK141j2 | addgene full sequence | sequence record 317839 | Addgene NGS Result
GGAATTGTGAGCGGATAACAATTCTATATCTGTTATTTTTTCCAACCACAGATCTATGAGCAAAGGTGAA
GAACTGTTTACCGGCTCTGAGCTGATTAGCGAGAACATGCACATGAAGCTGTACATGGAGGGCACCGTGA
ACGACCACCACTTCAAGTGCACATCCGAGGGCGAAGGCAAGCCCTACGAGGGCACCCAGACCATGAAGAT
CAAGGTGGTCGAGGGCGGCCCTTTACCCTTCGCCTTCGACATCCTGGCTACCAGCTTCATGTACGGCAGC
AAGACCTTCATCAACCACACCCAGGGCATCCCCGACTTCTTTAAGCAGTCCTTCCCTGAGGGCTTCACAT
GGGAGAGAATCACCACATACGAAGACGGGGGCGTGCTGACCGCTACCCAGGACACCAGCCTGCAGAACGG
CTGCCTGATCTACAACGTCAAGATCAACGGGGTGAACTTCCCATCCAACGGCCCTGTGATGCAGAAGAAA
ACACTGGGCTGGGAGGCCAGCACCGAGATGCTGTACCCCGCTGACAGCGGCCTGAGGGGCCACAGCCAGA
TGGCCCTGAAGTTAGTGGGCGGGGGCTACCTGCACTGCAGCTTGAAGACCACATACAGATCCAAGAAACC
CGCTAAGAACTTGAAGATGCCCGGCTTCTACTTCGTGGACAGGAAACTGGAAAGAATCAAGGAGGCCGAC
AAAGAGACCTACGTCGAGCAGCACGAGATGGCTGTGGCCAGGTACTGCGACCTGCCTAGCAAACTGGGGC
ACAGCTAAGTCGACCGGCTGCTAACAAAGCCCGCGGCCGCTGAAGATCGATCTCGACGAGTGAGAGAAGA
TTTTCAGCCTGATACAGATTAAATCAGAACGCAGAAGCGGTCTGATAAAACAGAATTTGCCTGGCGGCAG
TAGCGCGGTGGTCCCACCTGACCCCATGCCGAACTCAGAAGTGAAACGCCGTAGCGCCGATGGTAGTGTG
GGGTCACCCCATGCGAGAGTAGGGAACTGCCAGGCATCAAATAAAACGAAAGGCTCAGTCGAAAGACTGG
GCCTTTCGTTTTATCTGTTGTTTGTCGGTGAACGCTCTCCTGAGTAGGACAAATCCGCCGGGAGCGGATT
TGAACGTTGCGAAGCAACGGCCCGGAGGGTGGCGGGCAGGACGCCCGCCATAAACTGCCAGGCATCAAAT
TAAGCAGAAGGCCATCCTGACGGATGGCCTTTTTGCGTTTCTACAGAGCGTCAGACCCCTTAATAAGATG
ATCTTCTTGAGATCGTTTTGGTCTGCGCGTAATCTCTTGCTCTGAAAACGAAAAAACCGCCTTGCAGGGC
GGTTTTTCGAAGGTTCTCTGAGCTACCAACTCTTTGAACCGAGGTAACTGGCTTGGAGGAGCGCAGTCAC
CAAAACTTGTCCTTTCAGTTTAGCCTTAACCGGCGCATGACTTCAAGACTAACTCCTCTAAATCAATTAC
CAGTGGCTGCTGCCAGTGGTGCTTTTGCATGTCTTTCCGGGTTGGACTCAAGACGATAGTTACCGGATAA
GGCGCAGCGGTCGGACTGAACGGGGGGTTCGTGCATACAGTCCAGCTTGGAGCGAACTGCCTACCCGGAA
CTGAGTGTCAGGCGTGGAATGAGACAAACGCGGCCATAACAGCGGAATGACACCGGTAAACCGAAAGGCA
GGAACAGGAGAGCGCACGAGGGAGCCGCCAGGGGGAAACGCCTGGTATCTTTATAGTCCTGTCGGGTTTC
GCCACCACTGATTTGAGCGTCAGATTTCGTGATGCTTGTCAGGGGGGCGGAGCCTATGGAAAAACGGCTT
TGCCGCGGCCCTCTCGGATCTGTATGGTGCACTCTCAGTACAATCTGCTCTGATGCCGCATAGTTAAGCC
AGTATACACTCCGCTATCGCTACGTGACTGCCTCGACCTGCAGCAATTCCAACGCCATCAAAAATAATTC
GCGTCTGGCCTTCCTGTAGCCAGCTTTCATCAACATTAAATGTGAGCGAGTAACAACCCGTCGGATTCTC
CGTGGGAACAAACGGCGGATTGACCGTAATGGGATAGGTCACGTTGGTGTAGATGGGCGCATCGTAACCG
TGCATCTGCCAGTTTGAGGGGACGACGACAGTATCGGCCTCAGGAAGATCGCACTCCAGCCAGCTTTCCG
GCACCGCTTCTGGTGCCGGAAACCAGGCAAAGCGCCATTCGCCATTCAGGCTGCGCAACTGTTGGGAAGG
GCGATCGGTGCGGGCCTCTTCGCTATTACGCCAGCTGGCGAAAGGGGGATGTGCTGCAAGGCGATTAAGT
TGGGTAACGCCAGGGTTTTCCCAGTCACGACGTTGTAAAACGACGGCCAGTGAATCCGTAATCATGGTCA
TAGCTGTTTCCTGTGTGAAATTGTTATCCGCTCACAATTCCACACAACATACGAGCCGGAAGCATAAAGT
GTAAAGCCTGGGGTGCCTAATGAGTGAGCTAACTTACATTAATTGCGTTGCGCTCACTGCCCGCTTTCCA
GTCGGGAAACCTGTCGTGCCAGCTGCATTAATGAATCGGCCAACGCGCGGGGAGAGGCGGTTTGCGTATT
GGGCGCCAGGGTGGTTTTTCTTTTCACCAGTGAGACGGGCAACAGCTGATTGCCCTTCACCGCCTGGCCC
TGAGAGAGTTGCAGCAAGCGGTCCACGCTGGTTTGCCCCAGCAGGCGAAAATCCTGTTTGATGGTGGTTA
ACGGCGGGATATAACATGAGCTGTCTTCGGTATCGTCGTATCCCACTACCGAGATATCCGCACCAACGCG
CAGCCCGGACTCGGTAATGGCGCGCATTGCGCCCAGCGCCATCTGATCGTTGGCAACCAGCATCGCAGTG
GGAACGATGCCCTCATTCAGCATTTGCATGGTTTGTTGAAAACCGGACATGGCACTCCAGTCGCCTTCCC
GTTCCGCTATCGGCTGAATTTGATTGCGAGTGAGATATTTATGCCAGCCAGCCAGACGCAGACGCGCCGA
GACAGAACTTAATGGGCCCGCTAACAGCGCGATTTGCTGGTGACCCAATGCGACCAGATGCTCCACGCCC
AGTCGCGTACCGTCTTCATGGGAGAAAATAATACTGTTGATGGGTGTCTGGTCAGAGACATCAAGAAATA
ACGCCGGAACATTAGTGCAGGCAGCTTCCACAGCAATGGCATCCTGGTCATCCAGCGGATAGTTAATGAT
CAGCCCACTGACGCGTTGCGCGAGAAGATTGTGCACCGCCGCTTTACAGGCTTCGACGCCGCTTCGTTCT
ACCATCGACACCACCACGCTGGCACCCAGTTGATCGGCGCGAGATTTAATCGCCGCGACAATTTGCGACG
GCGCGTGCAGGGCCAGACTGGAGGTGGCAACGCCAATCAGCAACGACTGTTTGCCCGCCAGTTGTTGTGC
CACGCGGTTGGGAATGTAATTCAGCTCCGCCATCGCCGCTTCCACTTTTTCCCGCGTTTTCGCAGAAACG
TGGCTGGCCTGGTTCACCACGCGGGAAACGGTCTGATAAGAGACACCGGCATACTCTGCGACATCGTATA
ACGTTACTGGTTTCACATTCACCACCCTGAATTGACTCTCTTCCGGGCGCTATCATGCCATACCGCGAAA
GGTTTTGCACCATTCCATGGTGTCGGAATTGCTGCAGGTCGAGGGGGTCATGGCTGCGCCCCGACACCCG
CCAACACCCGCTGACGCGCCCTGACGGGCTTGTCTGCTCCCGGCATCCGCTTACAGACAAGCTGTGACCG
TCTCCGGGAGCTGCATGTGTCAGAGGTTTTCACCGTCATCACCGAAACGCGCGAGGCAGGATGGCGCCCA
ACAGTCCCCCGGCCACGGGGCCTGCCACCATACCCACGCCGAAACAAGCGCTCATGAGCCCGAAGTGGCG
AGCCCGATCTTCCCCATCGGTGATGTCGGCGATATAGGCGCCAGCAACCGCACCTGTGGCGCCGGTGATG
CCGGCCACGATGCGTCCGGCGTAGAGGATCCGTCGACCTACAGGGGGGGGGGGCGCTGAGGTCTGCCTCG
TGAAGAAGGTGTTGCTGACTCATACCAGGCCTGAATCGCCCCATCATCCAGCCAGAAAGTGAGGGAGCCA
CGGTTGATGAGAGCTTTGTTGTAGGTGGACCAGTTGGTGATTTTGAACTTTTGCTTTGCCACGGAACGGT
CTGCGTTGTCGGGAAGATGCGTGATCTGATCCTTCAACTCAGCAAAAGTTCGATTTATTCAACAAAGCCG
CCGTCCCGTCAAGTCAGCGTAATGCTCTGCCAGTGTTACAACCAATTAACCAATTCTGATTAGAAAAACT
CATCGAGCATCAAATGAAACTGCAATTTATTCATATCAGGATTATCAATACCATATTTTTGAAAAAGCCG
TTTCTGTAATGAAGGAGAAAACTCACCGAGGCAGTTCCATAGGATGGCAAGATCCTGGTATCGGTCTGCG
ATTCCGACTCGTCCAACATCAATACAACCTATTAATTTCCCCTCGTCAAAAATAAGGTTATCAAGTGAGA
AATCACCATGAGTGACGACTGAATCCGGTGAGAATGGCAAAAGCTTATGCATTTCTTTCCAGACTTGTTC
AACAGGCCAGCCATTACGCTCGTCATCAAAATCACTCGCATCAACCAAACCGTTATTCATTCGTGATTGC
GCCTGAGCGAGACGAAATACGCGATCGCTGTTAAAAGGACAATTACAAACAGGAATCGAATGCAACCGGC
GCAGGAACACTGCCAGCGCATCAACAATATTTTCACCTGAATCAGGATATTCTTCTAATACCTGGAATGC
TGTTTTCCCGGGGATCGCAGTGGTGAGTAACCATGCATCATCAGGAGTACGGATAAAATGCTTGATGGTC
GGAAGAGGCATAAATTCCGTCAGCCAGTTTAGTCTGACCATCTCATCTGTAACATCATTGGCAACGCTAC
CTTTGCCATGTTTCAGAAACAACTCTGGCGCATCGGGCTTCCCATACAATCGATAGATTGTCGCACCTGA
TTGCCCGACATTATCGCGAGCCCATTTATACCCATATAAATCAGCATCCATGTTGGAATTTAATCGCGGC
CTCGAGCAAGACGTTTCCCGTTGAATATGGCTCATAACACCCCTTGTATTACTGTTTATGTAAGCAGACA
GTTTTATTGTTCATGATGATATATTTTTATCTTGTGCAATGTAACATCAGAGATTTTGAGACACAACGTG
GCTTTCCATCAAAAAAATATTGACAACATAAAAAACTTTGTGTTATACTTGT
Features (pLannotate 1.2.2; 19 found; start..end, strand, type, name):
      5..21      +  protein_bind   lac operator: The lac repressor binds to the lac operator to inhibit transcription in E. coli. This inhibition can be relieved by adding lactose or isopropyl-β-D-thiogalactopyranoside (IPTG). lac repressor encoded by lacI
     61..84      +  CDS            GFP(1-10) (fragment): fragment of superfolder GFP consisting of the first 10 β-strands associates with GFP11, the 11th β-strand, to reconstitute fluorescent GFP (Cabantous et al., 2005; Kamiyama et al., 2016)
     86..775     +  CDS            Katushka-9-5: Katushka-9-5 is a basic (constitutively fluorescent) red fluorescent protein published in 2010, derived from Entacmaea quadricolor. It is reported to be a rapidly-maturing dimer.
    787..803     +  CDS            SET1 (fragment): solubility-enhancement tag derived from T7 phage gene 10B
    899..1014    +  ncRNA          5S rRNA: Accession: RF00001 - 5S ribosomal RNA
   1018..1104    +  terminator     rrnB T1 terminator: Escherichia coli rrnB; transcription terminator T1 from the E. coli rrnB gene
   1196..1223    +  terminator     rrnB T2 terminator: transcription terminator T2 from the E. coli rrnB gene
   1267..1812    +  rep_origin     p15A ori: Plasmids containing the medium-copy-number p15A origin of replication can be propagated in E. coli cells that contain a second plasmid with the ColE1 origin.
   1843..1920    -  misc_feature   bom (fragment): basis of mobility region from pBR322
   2208..2381    -  CDS            lacZα: LacZα fragment of β-galactosidase; lacZ fragment
   2401..2417    -  protein_bind   lac operator: The lac repressor binds to the lac operator to inhibit transcription in E. coli. This inhibition can be relieved by adding lactose or isopropyl-β-D-thiogalactopyranoside (IPTG). lac repressor encoded by lacI
   2425..2455    -  promoter       lac promoter: promoter for the E. coli lac operon
   2470..2491    -  protein_bind   CAP binding site: CAP binding activates transcription in the presence of cAMP. E. coli catabolite activator protein
   2504..3586    -  CDS            lacI: lac repressor; lacI; The lac repressor binds to the lac operator to inhibit transcription in E. coli. This inhibition can be relieved by adding lactose or isopropyl-β-D-thiogalactopyranoside (IPTG).
   3587..3664    -  promoter       lacIq promoter: lacI (mutant); In the lacIq allele, a single base change in the promoter boosts expression of the lacI gene about 10-fold.
   3800..3839    -  CDS            rop (fragment): Rop protein, which maintains plasmids at low copy number; rop
   3840..4021    -  CDS            TcR (fragment): tetracycline efflux protein; tet; confers resistance to tetracycline
   4043..4189    -  CDS            TRA2_ECOLX (fragment): Protein predicted: Swiss-Prot protein existence level 4. Required for transposition of transposon Tn903. From Escherichia coli.
   4330..5145    -  CDS            KanR: aminoglycoside phosphotransferase; aph(3')-Ia; confers resistance to kanamycin in bacteria or G418 (Geneticin®) in eukaryotes
