[The description below was written by a language model from this plasmid's Addgene catalogue record and pLannotate feature annotations shown in this document.]
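Description:
pNK141j2 is a bacterial synthetic-biology reporter plasmid built on a pACYC184-derived backbone for use in E. coli. It replicates from the p15A origin, which is compatible with ColE1-type plasmids and so allows co-maintenance with other constructs. The catalogue lists it as high copy, although p15A is generally regarded as a medium-copy origin. Selection is by kanamycin through an aph(3')-Ia (KanR) gene. Short remnants of TcR, rop, the pBR322 bom region and a Tn903 transposition protein are annotated around the marker and origin; these appear to be backbone and cloning leftovers rather than functional parts.

The payload is Katushka-9-5, a far-red fluorescent protein derived from Entacmaea quadricolor. According to the stated purpose, it is translated from an orthogonal ribosome binding site, meaning one designed to be read by ribosomes carrying a matching engineered anti-Shine-Dalgarno sequence rather than by the host's native ribosomes. The orthogonal RBS itself is not annotated in the feature table, and neither is the promoter driving the reporter. A lac operator sits just upstream of the coding region, and the plasmid carries lacI under the lacIq promoter, which suggests IPTG-responsive control. The small GFP(1-10) and SET1 fragment hits flanking the reporter are probably short sequence similarities in linker or terminal regions. Transcription ends at an rrnB-derived region containing the 5S rRNA sequence and the T1 and T2 terminators. A separate lac promoter, operator and CAP site driving lacZα is also present.

The associated work concerns orthogonal translation and heterologous ribosome engineering in E. coli. In that context, red fluorescence from this plasmid serves as a readout of orthogonal ribosome activity.
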