Addgene plasmid #156383: pNK141j2
Purpose: Expresses orthogonal RBS Katushka-9-5 reporter
Depositing lab: Ahmed Badran. Depositing organization: Broad Institute. Publication: Orthogonal translation enables heterologous ribosome engineering in E. coli. Kolber NS, Fattal R, Bratulic S, Carver GD, Badran AH. Nat Commun. 2021 Jan 26;12(1):599. doi: 10.1038/s41467-020-20759-z. PubMed 33500394.
Backbone
  Vector backbone: pACYC184
  Vector type: Synthetic Biology
Growth in bacteria
  Bacterial resistance: Kanamycin, 50 μg/mL
  Growth temperature: 37°C
  Growth strain: NEB Turbos
  Copy number: High Copy
Gene/Insert
  Gene/Insert name: Katushka-9-5
  Species: Synthetic
  Cloning method: Ligation Independent Cloning
Terms and licenses: Academic/Nonprofit Terms; Industry Terms: Not Available to Industry
How to cite: pNK141j2 was a gift from Ahmed Badran (Addgene plasmid # 156383 ; http://n2t.net/addgene:156383 ; RRID:Addgene_156383)
